>Addgene plasmid #39667 | KHBD00583 | depositor partial sequence | sequence record 50107 | KHBD00583 sequence 1074 bps
ATGTCATCGATGTCCGGCGTCGGTATCGACATCAACCAGGAGCAGGAACTGGACTTCATCAACATATTCC
ACAACTCGCAGCCAACGGCCATGCTCACCAGCTCAGAGGACCCCTATCTCGCCACCTACTCTCAGGCCAC
ATCCACATCCAGCACCACCAAATTCATCACGGAGGAGCCCCTGCTCGCCGACATGACCAGCTTCGACATC
AGCTATACCAGCAGCCAGGAGCTCGGCTTCGGCCTTGTGGAGGACGTCAGCGGCAGTTTTGCCAGCAGTT
GCAGTGACGTCGCCGCGGCCATCCCAGCCCCCATCCAACACCCCATCATTACCAACATCAAGCGTTCTGC
TCCGGCCCCGGTCGAGTCGCAGCCCACCAAGCGCAGCCGACTGATGCTCCAGATCAAAACCGAGCTAGCT
CCAGCATTCAGTCCGACCACACCGGAGATTATCAACCAGCTCCTGAATGATGATCGGTTCGAGGCTCCCA
CCACAAGTACCAGTACCAGCACCAGCAACACTTCCATCAGCAGCAGCACCCATGCAGACATCGTAGAGGA
TCTACGCAGTGCCGAAGAGGAGACTACCACCGACTTCTCGGCGCCGAACACACCACACAGCAACTACTCA
GCCAGCTCCAGCTGTGCGGCGCCCACCTGCCAGACCGGCTATGGTGGCTTCCTCACTGCTCCCACCTCGC
CCGCCTATTCAACAGCCAGTACGTCCGTGTTCAGCCCTTCGCCAGCCAGCGGAATCAGCGGCAAGCGGAA
GCGCGGTCGCCCTGCCAAGGATCATGCCGACGGTCCCGATCCCGTGCTCATGTCAAGCATGAAAAGCGAG
GAGGAGAGGAAGGCCTACCAGGACAGACTCAAGAACAACGAAGCGAGCCGCGTATCGCGCCGGAAGACGA
AGGTGCGCGAAGAGGAGGAGAAGCGCGCCGAGGACACGCTATTGGCCGAGAATCTGCGACTGCGTGCCCG
GGCCGACGAAGTGGCCTCCCGGGAACGGAAGTTCAAGAAGTACCTGATGGAGCGCCAGCGGCAGAAGAGC
ACTTACGTTAAGCAGGAGCAGGAC
