>Addgene plasmid #39667 | KHBD00583 | addgene partial sequence | sequence record 51887 | M13Rev
CAATGCTTTCTTATAATGCCAACTTTGTACAAGAAAGTTGGCAAGTCCTGCTCCTGCTTAACGTAAGTGC
TCTTCTGCCGCTGGCGCTCCATCAGGTACTTCTTGAACTTCCGTTCCCGGGAGGCCACTTCGTCGGCCCG
GGCACGCAGTCGCAGATTCTCGGCCAATAGCGTGTCCTCGGCGCGCTTCTCCTCCTCTTCGCGCACCTTC
GTCTTCCGGCGCGATACGCGGCTCGCTTCGTTGTTCTTGAGTCTGTCCTGGTAGGCCTTCCTCTCCTCCT
CGCTTTTCATGCTTGACATGAGCACGGGATCGGGACCGTCGGCATGATCCTTGGCAGGGCGACCGCGCTT
CCGCTTGCCGCTGATTCCGCTGGCTGGCGAAGGGCTGAACACGGACGTACTGGCTGTTGAATAGGCGGGC
GAGGTGGGAGCAGTGAGGAAGCCACCATAGCCGGTCTGGCAGGTGGGCGCCGCACAGCTGGAGCTGGCTG
AGTAGTTGCTGTGTGGTGTGTTCGGCGCCGAGAAGTCGGTGGTAGTCTCCTCTTCGGCACTGCGTAGATC
CTCTACGATGTCTGCATGGGTGCTGCTGCTGATGGAAGTGTTGCTGGTGCTGGTACTGGTACTTGTGGTG
GGAGCCTCGAACCGATCATCATTCAGGAGCTGGTTGATAATCTCCGGTGTGGTCGGACTGAATGCTGGAG
CTAGCTCGGTTTTGATCTGGAGCATCAGTCGGCTGCGCTTG
