[The description below was written by a language model from this plasmid's Addgene catalogue record.]
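Description:
KHBD00583 is a Gateway entry clone built in the pDONR221 backbone (Invitrogen), carrying the open reading frame of the Drosophila melanogaster gene CG17836, also known as Xrp1 (FBgn0038661). The insert is recorded as 1074 bp in a backbone of about 2.5 kb once the donor cassette has been replaced. It is a high-copy bacterial plasmid selected with kanamycin. No feature table is provided, so the individual backbone elements, such as the replication origin and the recombination sites flanking the insert, are not itemised in the record. As a product of Gateway cloning into a DONR vector, the ORF would be expected to sit between attL-type sites, with M13 forward and reverse primer sites on either side for sequence verification.

The plasmid has no promoter driving the insert, which is consistent with its role as a shuttle or storage clone rather than an expression construct. The depositor notes that ORFs in this collection were cloned open-ended, without a stop codon. After recombinational transfer into a destination vector, the coding sequence can therefore be read through into a C-terminal tag or fusion partner supplied by that vector, and it is equally compatible with N-terminal fusions. The clone belongs to a collection associated with automated screening of protein–DNA interactions at Drosophila regulatory elements. Its typical use is thus as a source of the Xrp1 ORF for moving into expression or assay vectors, for example to test binding of the encoded protein to candidate regulatory DNA. The record does not specify which destination vectors were used.
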