Addgene plasmid #39667: KHBD00583
Depositing lab: Bart Deplancke. Depositing organization: Swiss Federal Institute of Technology (EPFL). Publication: Automated protein-DNA interaction screening of Drosophila regulatory elements. Korneel Hens, Jean-Daniel Feuz, Alina Isakova, Antonina Lagovitina, Andreas Massouras, Julien Bryois, Patrick Callaerts, Susan E. Celniker, Bart Deplancke. Nat Methods. 2011 Oct 30;8(12):1065-70. 10.1038/nmeth.1763 PubMed 22037703.
Backbone
  Vector backbone: pDONR221
  Backbone manufacturer: Invitrogen
  Backbone size w/o insert (bp): 2536
  Vector type: Gateway DONR vector
Growth in bacteria
  Bacterial resistance: Kanamycin, 50 μg/mL
  Growth temperature: 37°C
  Growth strain: DH5alpha
  Copy number: High Copy
Gene/Insert
  Gene/Insert name: CG17836 (alt name: FBgn0038661)
  Species: D. melanogaster (fly)
  Insert size (bp): 1074
  Entrez Gene: Xrp1 (a.k.a. Dmel_CG17836, 2515, CG17836, DM28, Dmel\CG17836, XRP1, anon-EST:Liang-2.44, clone 2.44, l(3)02515, xrp1)
  Promoter: none
  Cloning method: Gateway Cloning
  Sequencing primers: 5′ M13-F20; 3′ M13R
Terms and licenses: Academic/Nonprofit Terms; Industry Terms: Not Available to Industry
Depositor comments: Please note that the ORFs in this collection were cloned open-ended (without a stop codon).
How to cite: KHBD00583 was a gift from Bart Deplancke (Addgene plasmid # 39667 ; http://n2t.net/addgene:39667 ; RRID:Addgene_39667)
